>Addgene plasmid #137996 | pFG036 | depositor full sequence | sequence record 266481 | pFG036 sequence 4483 bps
TCTTCCGCTTCCTCGCTCACTGACTCGCTGCGCTCGGTCGTTCGGCTGCGGCGAGCGGTATCAGCTCACT
CAAAGGCGGTAATACGGTTATCCACAGAATCAGGGGATAACGCAGGAAAGAACATGTGAGCAAAAGGCCA
GCAAAAGGCCAGGAACCGTAAAAAGGCCGCGTTGCTGGCGTTTTTCCATAGGCTCCGCCCCCCTGACGAG
CATCACAAAAATCGACGCTCAAGTCAGAGGTGGCGAAACCCGACAGGACTATAAAGATACCAGGCGTTTC
CCCCTGGAAGCTCCCTCGTGCGCTCTCCTGTTCCGACCCTGCCGCTTACCGGATACCTGTCCGCCTTTCT
CCCTTCGGGAAGCGTGGCGCTTTCTCATAGCTCACGCTGTAGGTATCTCAGTTCGGTGTAGGTCGTTCGC
TCCAAGCTGGGCTGTGTGCACGAACCCCCCGTTCAGCCCGACCGCTGCGCCTTATCCGGTAACTATCGTC
TTGAGTCCAACCCGGTAAGACACGACTTATCGCCACTGGCAGCAGCCACTGGTAACAGGATTAGCAGAGC
GAGGTATGTAGGCGGTGCTACAGAGTTCTTGAAGTGGTGGCCTAACTACGGCTACACTAGAAGAACAGTA
TTTGGTATCTGCGCTCTGCTGAAGCCAGTTACCTTCGGAAAAAGAGTTGGTAGCTCTTGATCCGGCAAAC
AAACCACCGCTGGTAGCGGTGGTTTTTTTGTTTGCAAGCAGCAGATTACGCGCAGAAAAAAAGGATCTCA
AGAAGATCCTTTGATCTTTTCTACGGGGTCTGACGCTCAGTGGAACGAAAACTCACGTTAAGGGATTTTG
GTCATGAATTCGGCCAGTCTACATGTACTCTTTTTGATAAAAAATTGGAGATTCCTTTACAAATATGCTC
TTACGTGCTATTATTTAAGTGACTATTTAAAAGGAGTTAATAAATATGCGGCAAGGTATTCTTAAATAAA
CTGTCAATTTGATAGCGGGAACAAATAATTAGATGTCCTTTTTTAGGAGGGCTTAGTTTTTTGTACCCAG
TTTAAGAATACCTTTATCATGTGATTCTAAAGTATCCAGAGAATATCTGTATGCTTTGTATACCTATGGT
TATGCATAAAAATCCCAGTGATAAAAGTATTTATCACTGGGATTTTTATGCCCTTTTGGGTTTTTGAATG
GAGGAAATCTAGATGAAAATCATAAATATCGGTGTATTAGCTCACGTTGATGCAGGAAAAACAACATTAA
CTGAATCACTTTTATATAACTCTGGTGCAATTACTGAACTTGGTTCAGTAGATAAAGGTACTACTCGTAC
TGATAATACATTATTAGAACGTCAACGTGGAATCACAATTCAAACAGGTATCACATCTTTTCAATGGGAA
AATACAAAAGTAAATATTATAGATACACCTGGACACATGGATTTCCTTGCAGAAGTATACCGTAGTCTTT
CAGTATTAGATGGTGCTATTTTACTTATCAGCGCTAAAGATGGAGTTCAAGCTCAAACTCGTATCTTATT
TCACGCATTACGTAAAATGGGTATTCCAACAATTTTCTTTATAAACAAAATTGACCAAAACGGAATTGAT
TTAAGTACAGTTTATCAAGATATCAAAGAAAAACTTTCTGCTGAAATCGTTATTAAACAAAAAGTTGAAT
TATACCCAAACGTTTGCGTAACAAATTTTACTGAATCAGAACAATGGGATACAGTTATAGAAGGTAATGA
TGATTTATTAGAAAAATACATGTCAGGTAAATCATTAGAAGCATTAGAATTAGAACAAGAAGAAAGTATT
CGTTTCCAAAACTGTTCTTTATTCCCTTTATACCATGGAAGCGCTAAAAGTAACATAGGTATTGATAACT
TAATTGAAGTTATTACTAACAAATTTTACTCTTCAACTCATCGTGGTCCTTCTGAATTATGCGGTAACGT
TTTCAAAATTGAATATACAAAAAAACGTCAACGTTTAGCTTATATACGTCTTTATAGTGGTGTTTTACAT
TTACGTGATAGTGTTCGTGTTAGTGAAAAAGAAAAGATTAAAGTTACAGAAATGTATACTTCTATTAACG
GTGAATTATGCAAAATTGACCGTGCATATTCAGGTGAAATTGTAATTTTACAAAACGAATTTCTTAAACT
TAATAGTGTACTTGGTGACACAAAACTTTTACCACAACGTAAGAAAATTGAAAATCCACACCCATTACTT
CAAACAACAGTAGAACCAAGCAAACCTGAACAACGTGAAATGCTTTTAGATGCTCTTTTAGAAATTAGTG
ACTCTGACCCACTTTTACGTTACTATGTAGATTCTACTACTCATGAAATTATTCTTTCTTTCCTTGGTAA
AGTTCAAATGGAAGTTATTTCTGCATTATTACAAGAAAAATATCATGTTGAAATCGAATTAAAAGAACCT
ACTGTAATTTATATGGAACGTCCATTAAAAAATGCTGAATATACAATTCATATTGAAGTTCCACCAAATC
CATTTTGGGCTTCTATTGGTCTTTCTGTTTCTCCACTTCCACTTGGTAGCGGAATGCAATATGAAAGTAG
CGTAAGTTTAGGTTATCTTAATCAAAGTTTCCAAAACGCAGTTATGGAAGGTATTCGTTACGGTTGCGAA
CAAGGTTTATACGGTTGGAATGTTACAGACTGCAAAATCTGTTTTAAGTATGGACTTTACTATTCACCTG
TATCAACACCTGCTGACTTTCGTATGCTTGCACCAATTGTTTTAGAACAAGTTTTAAAGAAAGCTGGAAC
TGAACTTTTAGAACCATACCTTTCTTTTAAAATCTATGCACCACAAGAATACTTAAGTCGTGCTTATAAC
GATGCACCTAAATACTGTGCTAATATTGTTGATACTCAATTAAAGAACAACGAAGTAATTTTAAGCGGAG
AAATTCCTGCACGTTGTATTCAAGAATATCGTAGTGATTTAACATTTTTCACTAATGGACGTTCTGTTTG
CTTAACTGAATTAAAAGGTTATCATGTTACTACTGGTGAACCTGTATGCCAACCACGTCGTCCTAATAGT
CGTATTGATAAAGTTCGTTATATGTTCAACAAAATCACATAATAATACTAGTAGCGGCCGCTGCAGTAAT
ACGACTCACTATAGGGCATACGATTTAGGTGACACTATAGTAGGGATAACAGGGTAATTTAGTTACTTAC
CTAGCATGACATTAACCTATAAAAATAGGCGTATCACGAGGCCCTTTCGTCTCGCGCGTTTCGGTGATGA
CGGTGAAAACCTCTGACACATGCAGCTCCCGGAGACGGTCACAGCTTGTCTGTAAGCGGATGCCGGGAGC
AGACAAGCCCGTCAGGGCGCGTCAGCGGGTGTTGGCGGGTGTCGGGGCTGGCTTAACTATGCGGCATCAG
AGCAGATTGTACTGAGAGTGCACCATATGCGGTGTGAAATACCGCACAGATGCGTAAGGAGAAAATACCG
CATCAGGCGCCATTCGCCATTCAGGCTGCGCAACTGTTGGGAAGGGCGATCGGTGCGGGCCTCTTCGCTA
TTACGCCAGTCAGCCAAACGTCTCTTCAGGCCACTGACTAGCGATAACTTTCCCCACAACGGAACAACTC
TCATTGCATGGGATCATTGGGTACTGTGGGTTTAGTGGTTGTAAAAACACCTGACCGCTATCCCTGATCA
GTTTCTTGAAGGTAAACTCATCACCCCCAAGTCTGGCTATGCAGAAATCACCTGGCTCAACAGCCTGCTC
AGGGTCAACGAGAATTAACATTCCGTCAGGAAAGCTTGGCTTGGAGCCTGTTGGTGCGGTCATGGAATTA
CCTTCAACCTCAAGCCAGAATGCAGAATCACTGGCTTTTTTGGTTGTGCTTACCCATCTCTCCGCATCAC
CTTTGGTAAAGGTTCTAAGCTTAGGTGAGAACATCCCTGCCTGAACATGAGAAAAAACAGGGTACTCATA
CTCACTTCTAAGTGACGGCTGCATACTAACCGCTTCATACATCTCGTAGATTTCTCTGGCGATTGAAGGG
CTAAATTCTTCAACGCTAACTTTGAGAATTTTTGTAAGCAATGCGGCGTTATAAGCATTTAATGCATTGA
TGCCATTAAATAAAGCACCAACGCCTGACTGCCCCATCCCCATCTTGTCTGCGACAGATTCCTGGGATAA
GCCAAGTTCATTTTTCTTTTTTTCATAAATTGCTTTAAGGCGACGTGCGTCCTCAAGCTGCTCTTGTGTT
AATGGTTTCTTTTTTGTGCTCATTAGAAACTGTCCTTCGCATGATTAAGATGTTTCAGTACGAAAATTGC
TTTCATTGTTGATCTCCTTTTTAAGTGAACTTGGGCCCTCCACACATTATACAGAAAAATTTTCCTGATG
TCAACTGGCGAAAAGATCTCTGCATTAATGAATCGGCCAACGCGCGGGGAGAGGCGGTTTGCGTATTGGG
CGC
Features (pLannotate 1.2.2; 11 found; start..end, strand, type, name):
    183..771     -  rep_origin     ori: high-copy-number ColE1/pMB1/pBR322/pUC origin of replication
    982..1146    +  ncRNA          sRNA 0030: Accession: RF02864 - Enterococcus sRNA 30
   1203..3119    +  CDS            tetM: TET1_ENTFL - Also known as tet(M). Experimental evidence at protein level: Swiss-Prot protein existence level 1. Abolishes the inhibitory effect of tetracyclin on protein synthesis by a non-covalent modification of the ribosomes. From Enterococcus faecalis (Streptococcus faecalis).
   3126..3146    +  misc_feature   BioBrick suffix: universal suffix for all parts
   3147..3165    +  promoter       T7 promoter: promoter for bacteriophage T7 RNA polymerase
   3173..3190    +  promoter       SP6 promoter (fragment): promoter for bacteriophage SP6 RNA polymerase
   3271..3306    +  CDS            rop (fragment): Rop protein, which maintains plasmids at low copy number; rop
   3408..3507    +  misc_feature   bom (fragment): basis of mobility region from pBR322
   3513..3579    -  CDS            lacZα (fragment): LacZα fragment of β-galactosidase; lacZ fragment
   3580..4293    -  CDS            λ repressor (ts): temperature-sensitive variant of the phage λ repressor; cIts; thermosensitivity is conferred by the A67T mutation
   4430..4483    -  CDS            lacI (fragment): lac repressor; lacI; The lac repressor binds to the lac operator to inhibit transcription in E. coli. This inhibition can be relieved by adding lactose or isopropyl-β-D-thiogalactopyranoside (IPTG).
