>Addgene plasmid #137996 | pFG036 | addgene full sequence | sequence record 274577 | Addgene NGS Result
CTAGATGAAAATCATAAATATCGGTGTATTAGCTCACGTTGATGCAGGAAAAACAACATTAACTGAATCA
CTTTTATATAACTCTGGTGCAATTACTGAACTTGGTTCAGTAGATAAAGGTACTACTCGTACTGATAATA
CATTATTAGAACGTCAACGTGGAATCACAATTCAAACAGGTATCACATCTTTTCAATGGGAAAATACAAA
AGTAAATATTATAGATACACCTGGACACATGGATTTCCTTGCAGAAGTATACCGTAGTCTTTCAGTATTA
GATGGTGCTATTTTACTTATCAGCGCTAAAGATGGAGTTCAAGCTCAAACTCGTATCTTATTTCACGCAT
TACGTAAAATGGGTATTCCAACAATTTTCTTTATAAACAAAATTGACCAAAACGGAATTGATTTAAGTAC
AGTTTATCAAGATATCAAAGAAAAACTTTCTGCTGAAATCGTTATTAAACAAAAAGTTGAATTATACCCA
AACGTTTGCGTAACAAATTTTACTGAATCAGAACAATGGGATACAGTTATAGAAGGTAATGATGATTTAT
TAGAAAAATACATGTCAGGTAAATCATTAGAAGCATTAGAATTAGAACAAGAAGAAAGTATTCGTTTCCA
AAACTGTTCTTTATTCCCTTTATACCATGGAAGCGCTAAAAGTAACATAGGTATTGATAACTTAATTGAA
GTTATTACTAACAAATTTTACTCTTCAACTCATCGTGGTCCTTCTGAATTATGCGGTAACGTTTTCAAAA
TTGAATATACAAAAAAACGTCAACGTTTAGCTTATATACGTCTTTATAGTGGTGTTTTACATTTACGTGA
TAGTGTTCGTGTTAGTGAAAAAGAAAAGATTAAAGTTACAGAAATGTATACTTCTATTAACGGTGAATTA
TGCAAAATTGACCGTGCATATTCAGGTGAAATTGTAATTTTACAAAACGAATTTCTTAAACTTAATAGTG
TACTTGGTGACACAAAACTTTTACCACAACGTAAGAAAATTGAAAATCCACACCCATTACTTCAAACAAC
AGTAGAACCAAGCAAACCTGAACAACGTGAAATGCTTTTAGATGCTCTTTTAGAAATTAGTGACTCTGAC
CCACTTTTACGTTACTATGTAGATTCTACTACTCATGAAATTATTCTTTCTTTCCTTGGTAAAGTTCAAA
TGGAAGTTATTTCTGCATTATTACAAGAAAAATATCATGTTGAAATCGAATTAAAAGAACCTACTGTAAT
TTATATGGAACGTCCATTAAAAAATGCTGAATATACAATTCATATTGAAGTTCCACCAAATCCATTTTGG
GCTTCTATTGGTCTTTCTGTTTCTCCACTTCCACTTGGTAGCGGAATGCAATATGAAAGTAGCGTAAGTT
TAGGTTATCTTAATCAAAGTTTCCAAAACGCAGTTATGGAAGGTATTCGTTACGGTTGCGAACAAGGTTT
ATACGGTTGGAATGTTACAGACTGCAAAATCTGTTTTAAGTATGGACTTTACTATTCACCTGTATCAACA
CCTGCTGACTTTCGTATGCTTGCACCAATTGTTTTAGAACAAGTTTTAAAGAAAGCTGGAACTGAACTTT
TAGAACCATACCTTTCTTTTAAAATCTATGCACCACAAGAATACTTAAGTCGTGCTTATAACGATGCACC
TAAATACTGTGCTAATATTGTTGATACTCAATTAAAGAACAACGAAGTAATTTTAAGCGGAGAAATTCCT
GCACGTTGTATTCAAGAATATCGTAGTGATTTAACATTTTTCACTAATGGACGTTCTGTTTGCTTAACTG
AATTAAAAGGTTATCATGTTACTACTGGTGAACCTGTATGCCAACCACGTCGTCCTAATAGTCGTATTGA
TAAAGTTCGTTATATGTTCAACAAAATCACATAATAATACTAGTAGCGGCCGCTGCAGTAATACGACTCA
CTATAGGGCATACGATTTAGGTGACACTATAGTAGGGATAACAGGGTAATTTAGTTACTTACCTAGCATG
ACATTAACCTATAAAAATAGGCGTATCACGAGGCCCTTTCGTCTCGCGCGTTTCGGTGATGACGGTGAAA
ACCTCTGACACATGCAGCTCCCGGAGACGGTCACAGCTTGTCTGTAAGCGGATGCCGGGAGCAGACAAGC
CCGTCAGGGCGCGTCAGCGGGTGTTGGCGGGTGTCGGGGCTGGCTTAACTATGCGGCATCAGAGCAGATT
GTACTGAGAGTGCACCATATGCGGTGTGAAATACCGCACAGATGCGTAAGGAGAAAATACCGCATCAGGC
GCCATTCGCCATTCAGGCTGCGCAACTGTTGGGAAGGGCGATCGGTGCGGGCCTTTTCGCTATTACGCCA
GTCAGCCAAACGTCTCTTCAGGCCACTGACTAGCGATAACTTTCCCCACAACGGAACAACTCTCATTGCA
TGGGATCATTGGGTACTGTGGGTTTAGTGGTTGTAAAAACACCTGACCGCTATCCCTGATCAGTTTCTTG
AAGGTAAACTCATCACCCCCAAGTCTGGCTATGCAGAAATCACCTGGCTCAACAGCCTGCTCAGGGTCAA
CGAGAATTAACATTCCGTCAGGAAAGCTTGGCTTGGAGCCTGTTGGTGCGGTCATGGAATTACCTTCAAC
CTCAAGCCAGAATGCAGAATCACTGGCTTTTTTGGTTGTGCTTACCCATCTCTCCGCATCACCTTTGGTA
AAGGTTCTAAGCTCAGGTGAGAACATCCCTGCCTGAACATGAGAAAAAACAGGGTACTCATACTCACTTC
TAAGTGACGGCTGCATACTAACCGCTTCATACATCTCGTAGATTTCTCTGGCGATTGAAGGGCTAAATTC
TTCAACGCTAACTTTGAGAATTTTTGTAAGCAATGCGGCGTTATAAGCATTTAATGCATTGATGCCATTA
AATAAAGCACCAACGCCTGACTGCCCCATCCCCATCTTGTCTGCGACAGATTCCTGGGATAAGCCAAGTT
CATTTTTCTTTTTTTCATAAATTGCTTTAAGGCGACGTGCGTCCTCAAGCTGCTCTTGTGTTAATGGTTT
CTTTTTTGTGCTCATTAGAAACTGTCCTTCGCATGATTAAGATGTTCAGTACGAAAATTGCTTTCATTGT
TGATCTCCTTTTTAAGTGAACTTGGGCCCTCCACACATTATACAGAAAAATTTTCCTGATGTCAACTGGC
GAAAAGATCCCTGCATTAATGAATCGGCCAACGCGCGGGGAGAGGCGGTTTGCGTATTGGGCGCTCTTCC
GCTTCCTCGCTCACTGACTCGCTGCGCTCGGTCGTTCGGCTGCGGCGAGCGGTATCAGCTCACTCAAAGG
CGGTAATACGGTTATCCACAGAATCAGGGGATAACGCAGGAAAGAACATGTGAGCAAAAGGCCAGCAAAA
GGCCAGGAACCGTAAAAAGGCCGCGTTGCTGGCGTTTTTCCATAGGCTCCGCCCCCCTGACGAGCATCAC
AAAAATCGACGCTCAAGTCAGAGGTGGCGAAACCCGACAGGACTATAAAGATACCAGGCGTTTCCCCCTG
GAAGCTCCCTCGTGCGCTCTCCTGTTCCGACCCTGCCGCTTACCGGATACCTGTCCGCCTTTCTCCCTTC
GGGAAGCGTGGCGCTTTCTCATAGCTCACGCTGTAGGTATCTCAGTTCGGTGTAGGTCGTTCGCTCCAAG
CTGGGCTGTGTGCACGAACCCCCCGTTCAGCCCGACCGCTGCGCCTTATCCGGTAACTATCGTCTTGAGT
CCAACCCGGTAAGACACGACTTATCGCCACTGGCAGCAGCCACTGGTAACAGGATTAGCAGAGCGAGGTA
TGTAGGCGGTGCTACAGAGTTCTTGAAGTGGTGGCCTAACTACGGCTACACTAGAAGAACAGTATTTGGT
ATCTGCGCTCTGCTGAAGCCAGTTACCTTCGGAAAAAGAGTTGGTAGCTCTTGATCCGGCAAACAAACCA
CCGCTGGTAGCGGTGGTTTTTTTGTTTGCAAGCAGCAGATTACGCGCAGAAAAAAAGGATCTCAAGAAGA
TCCTTTGATCTTTTCTACGGGGTCTGACGCTCAGTGGAACGAAAACTCACGTTAAGGGATTTTGGTCATG
AATTCGGCCAGTCTACATGTACTCTTTTTGATAAAAAATTGGAGATTCCTTTACAAATATGCTCTTACGT
GCTATTATTTAAGTGACTATTTAAAAGGAGTTAATAAATATGCGGCAAGGTATTCTTAAATAAACTGTCA
ATTTGATAGCGGGAACAAATAATTAGATGTCCTTTTTTAGGAGGGCTTAGTTTTTTGTACCCAGTTTAAG
AATACCTTTATCATGTGATTCTAAAGTATCCAGAGAATATCTGTATGCTTTGTATACCTATGGTTATGCA
TAAAAATCCCGGTGATAAAAGTATTTATCACTGGGATTTTTATGCCCTTTTGGGTTTTTGAATGGAGGAA
AT
Features (pLannotate 1.2.2; 11 found; start..end, strand, type, name):
      5..1921    +  CDS            tetM: TET1_ENTFL - Also known as tet(M). Experimental evidence at protein level: Swiss-Prot protein existence level 1. Abolishes the inhibitory effect of tetracyclin on protein synthesis by a non-covalent modification of the ribosomes. From Enterococcus faecalis (Streptococcus faecalis).
   1928..1948    +  misc_feature   BioBrick suffix: universal suffix for all parts
   1949..1967    +  promoter       T7 promoter: promoter for bacteriophage T7 RNA polymerase
   1975..1992    +  promoter       SP6 promoter (fragment): promoter for bacteriophage SP6 RNA polymerase
   2073..2108    +  CDS            rop (fragment): Rop protein, which maintains plasmids at low copy number; rop
   2210..2309    +  misc_feature   bom (fragment): basis of mobility region from pBR322
   2315..2381    -  CDS            lacZα (fragment): LacZα fragment of β-galactosidase; lacZ fragment
   2382..3095    -  CDS            λ repressor (ts): temperature-sensitive variant of the phage λ repressor; cIts; thermosensitivity is conferred by the A67T mutation
   3231..3284    -  CDS            lacI (fragment): lac repressor; lacI; The lac repressor binds to the lac operator to inhibit transcription in E. coli. This inhibition can be relieved by adding lactose or isopropyl-β-D-thiogalactopyranoside (IPTG).
   3467..4055    -  rep_origin     ori: high-copy-number ColE1/pMB1/pBR322/pUC origin of replication
   4266..4430    +  ncRNA          sRNA 0030: Accession: RF02864 - Enterococcus sRNA 30
