[The description below was written by a language model from this plasmid's Addgene catalogue record and pLannotate feature annotations shown in this document.]
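Description:
pFG036 is a small (about 4.5 kb) high-copy bacterial plasmid built to supply the bacteriophage lambda cI repressor in trans. It replicates from a ColE1/pMB1-type origin and is selected with tetracycline through tetM, a ribosomal-protection determinant originating from Enterococcus faecalis. A short annotated Enterococcus sRNA just upstream of tetM probably reflects native flanking sequence carried along with the resistance gene. The two available sequence records, one from the depositor and one from sequencing by the repository, differ by a single nucleotide in length and carry the same eleven features in a permuted order, so they describe the same molecule.

The payload is the 714 bp cI open reading frame in its thermosensitive form, with the annotation attributing temperature sensitivity to the A67T substitution. The repressor is therefore active at permissive temperature and loses function when cultures are warmed. No dedicated promoter for cI is annotated, so the record does not state how it is transcribed. The remaining features are short remnants of earlier cloning vectors: lacZα, lacI, rop and bom fragments, a BioBrick suffix, a T7 promoter and a partial SP6 promoter. None of these appears to have a designed role.

According to the depositor, pFG036 exists to silence the pL promoter that drives the transposase on a companion plasmid, pFG051. Keeping pFG036 in the strain used to build pFG051, and in the conjugative donor, prevents unwanted transposition of that plasmid's transposon before it is transferred to a recipient. The associated work concerns conjugative gene transfer in the mouse gut microbiota.
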