Addgene plasmid #137996: pFG036
Purpose: cI repressor expression plasmid
Depositing lab: Sébastien Rodrigue. Depositing organization: University of Sherbrooke. Publication: Highly efficient gene transfer in the mouse gut microbiota is enabled by the Incl(2) conjugative plasmid TP114. Neil K, Allard N, Grenier F, Burrus V, Rodrigue S. Commun Biol. 2020 Sep 22;3(1):523. doi: 10.1038/s42003-020-01253-0. PubMed 32963323.
Backbone
  Vector backbone: pFG036
  Total vector size (bp): 4483
  Vector type: Bacterial Expression, Synthetic Biology
Growth in bacteria
  Bacterial resistance: Tetracycline, 10 μg/mL
  Growth temperature: 30°C
  Growth strain: DH5apir+
  Growth instructions: Growth at temperature over 30 °C could lead to denaturation of cI repressor (ts mutant)
  Copy number: High Copy
Gene/Insert
  Gene/Insert name: cI (alt name: repressor)
  Species: Enterobacteria phage lambda
  Insert size (bp): 714
  Mutation: Thermosensitive
  GenBank ID: J02459.1
Terms and licenses: Academic/Nonprofit Terms; Industry Terms: Not Available to Industry
Depositor comments: This plasmid was made to repress the expression of the transposase (pL promoter) in pFG051. This plasmid has to be in the bacterium to avoid transposition of pFG051's transposon. It has to be in the donor strain for conjugation to avoid unwanted transposition in the donor. A strain carrying this plasmid was used to build pFG051. Please note that this plasmid may require a unique bacterial strain, so make sure to confirm that you can also obtain the appropriate growth strain. Please contact us or contact our distributors if you have any questions.
How to cite: pFG036 was a gift from Sébastien Rodrigue (Addgene plasmid # 137996 ; http://n2t.net/addgene:137996 ; RRID:Addgene_137996)
